>Addgene plasmid #232135 | pcRII-mogat3a in situ probe | addgene full sequence | sequence record 459797 | Addgene NGS Result
[113 nt withheld, positions 1-113]
CCATTCGCCATTCAGGCTGCGCAACTGTTGGGAAGGGCGATCGGTGCGGGCCTCTTCGCTATTACGCCAG
CTGGCGAAAGGGGGATGTGCTGCAAGGCGATTAAGTTGGGTAACGCCAGGGTTTTCCCAGTCACGACGTT
GTAAAACGACGGCCAGTGAATTGTAATACGACTCACTATAGGGCGAATTGGGCCCTCTAGATGCATGCTC
GAGCGGCCGCCAGTGTGATGGATATCTGCAGAATTCGCCCTTGCTGGTTGGCTGTATCTGGACCGGGACA
CGCCCTCATGTGGAGGTCGGAGGTCACAGTGGGTCAGAAGCTGGAGGATCTGGACGCATTTCAGGGATTA
TTTCCCAATCACACTGGTCAAGACGGTGGATCTGGACCCGAGGCACAATTATCTGCTGGGTTTCCATCCG
CACGGTGTTCTGGTGGCCGGTGGATTCGGAAACTTCTGCACGGAGGCGTCCGGATTCTCCCAGATGTTCC
CGGGACTCACGCCGTACCTGCTGATGCTGCCGTTCTGGTTCAGGGTGCCCTTCTTCAGAGAATACATCAT
GTGCGGAGGGCTGGTGTCCAGTGAGAAGGCCAGTGCGAGTTACCTGCTGGGTCATCCAGGCGGGGGTCAA
GCGGCCGTCATTGCAGTGGGCGGAGCTCCGGAGTCTCTGGAGGCGCGGCCTGGAGCACTGACACTGCAAC
TGCTGCAGCGCAAAGGCTTCATCAAACTCGCCCTCAAACACGGAGCGTGGCTGGTTCCAGTGTTCTCGTT
TGGGGAGAACGAGCTCTTCGACCAGATGGAGAATCCCGCAAGGGCGAATTCCAGCACACTGGCGGCCGTT
ACTAGTGGATCCGAGCTCGGTACCAAGCTTGATGCATAGCTTGAGTATTCTATAGTGTCACCTAAATAGC
TTGGCGTAATCATGGTCATAGCTGTTTCCTGTGTGAAATTGTTATCCGCTCACAATTCCACACAACATAC
GAGCCGGAAGCATAAAGTGTAAAGCCTGGGGTGCCTAATGAGTGAGCTAACTCACATTAATTGCGTTGCG
CTCACTGCCCGCTTTCCAGTCGGGAAACCTGTCGTGCCAGCTGCATTAATGAATCGGCCAACGCGCGGGG
AGAGGCGGTTTGCGTATTGGGCGCTCTTCCGCTTCCTCGCTCACTGACTCGCTGCGCTCGGTCGTTCGGC
TGCGGCGAGCGGTATCAGCTCACTCAAAGGCGGTAATACGGTTATCCACAGAATCAGGGGATAACGCAGG
AAAGAACATGTGAGCAAAAGGCCAGCAAAAGGCCAGGAACCGTAAAAAGGCCGCGTTGCTGGCGTTTTTC
CATAGGCTCCGCCCCCCTGACGAGCATCACAAAAATCGACGCTCAAGTCAGAGGTGGCGAAACCCGACAG
GACTATAAAGATACCAGGCGTTTCCCCCTGGAAGCTCCCTCGTGCGCTCTCCTGTTCCGACCCTGCCGCT
TACCGGATACCTGTCCGCCTTTCTCCCTTCGGGAAGCGTGGCGCTTTCTCATAGCTCACGCTGTAGGTAT
CTCAGTTCGGTGTAGGTCGTTCGCTCCAAGCTGGGCTGTGTGCACGAACCCCCCGTTCAGCCCGACCGCT
GCGCCTTATCCGGTAACTATCGTCTTGAGTCCAACCCGGTAAGACACGACTTATCGCCACTGGCAGCAGC
CACTGGTAACAGGATTAGCAGAGCGAGGTATGTAGGCGGTGCTACAGAGTTCTTGAAGTGGTGGCCTAAC
TACGGCTACACTAGAAGAACAGTATTTGGTATCTGCGCTCTGCTGAAGCCAGTTACCTTCGGAAAAAGAG
TTGGTAGCTCTTGATCCGGCAAACAAACCACCGCTGGTAGCGGTGGTTTTTTTGTTTGCAAGCAGCAGAT
TACGCGCAGAAAAAAAGGATCTCAAGAAGATCCTTTGATCTTTTCTACGGGGTCTGACGCTCAGTGGAAC
GAAAACTCACGTTAAGGGATTTTGGTCATGAGATTATCAAAAAGGATCTTCACCTAGATCCTTTTAAATT
AAAAATGAAGTTTTAAATCAATCTAAAGTATATATGAGTAAACTTGGTCTGACAGTTACCAATGCTTAAT
CAGTGAGGCACCTATCTCAGCGATCTGTCTATTTCGTTCATCCATAGTTGCCTGACTCCCCGTCGTGTAG
ATAACTACGATACGGGAGGGCTTACCATCTGGCCCCAGTGCTGCAATGATACCGCGAGACCCACGCTCAC
CGGCTCCAGATTTATCAGCAATAAACCAGCCAGCCGGAAGGGCCGAGCGCAGAAGTGGTCCTGCAACTTT
ATCCGCCTCCATCCAGTCTATTAATTGTTGCCGGGAAGCTAGAGTAAGTAGTTCGCCAGTTAATAGTTTG
CGCAACGTTGTTGCCATTGCTACAGGCATCGTGGTGTCACGCTCGTCGTTTGGTATGGCTTCATTCAGCT
CCGGTTCCCAACGATCAAGGCGAGTTACATGATCCCCCATGTTGTGCAAAAAAGCGGTTAGCTCCTTCGG
TCCTCCGATCGTTGTCAGAAGTAAGTTGGCCGCAGTGTTATCACTCATGGTTATGGCAGCACTGCATAAT
TCTCTTACTGTCATGCCATCCGTAAGATGCTTTTCTGTGACTGGTGAGTACTCAACCAAGTCATTCTGAG
AATAGTGTATGCGGCGACCGAGTTGCTCTTGCCCGGCGTCAATACGGGATAATACCGCGCCACATAGCAG
AACTTTAAAAGTGCTCATCATTGGAAAACGTTCTTCGGGGCGAAAACTCTCAAGGATCTTACCGCTGTTG
AGATCCAGTTCGATGTAACCCACTCGTGCACCCAACTGATCTTCAGCATCTTTTACTTTCACCAGCGTTT
CTGGGTGAGCAAAAACAGGAAGGCAAAATGCCGCAAAAAAGGGAATAAGGGCGACACGGAAATGTTGAAT
ACTCATACTCTTCCTTTTTCAATTCAGAAGAACTCGTCAAGAAGGCGATAGAAGGCGATGCGCTGCGAAT
CGGGAGCGGCGATACCGTAAAGCACGAGGAAGCGGTCAGCCCATTCGCCGCCAAGCTCTTCAGCAATATC
ACGGGTAGCCAACGCTATGTCCTGATAGCGGTCCGCCACACCCAGCCGGCCACAGTCGATGAATCCAGAA
AAGCGGCCATTTTCCACCATGATATTCGGCAAGCAGGCATCGCCATGGGTCACGACGAGATCCTCGCCGT
CGGGCATGCGCGCCTTGAGCCTGGCGAACAGTTCGGCTGGCGCGAGCCCCTGATGCTCTTCGTCCAGATC
ATCCTGATCGACAAGACCGGCTTCCATCCGAGTACGTGCTCGCTCGATGCGATGTTTCGCTTGGTGGTCG
AATGGGCAGGTAGCCGGATCAAGCGTATGCAGCCGCCGCATTGCATCAGCCATGATGGATACTTTCTCGG
CAGGAGCAAGGTGGGATGACAGGAGATCCTGCCCCGGCACTTCGCCCAATAGCAGCCAGTCCCTTCCCGC
TTCAGTGACAACGTCGAGCACAGCTGCGCAAGGAACGCCCGTCGTGGCCAGCCACGATAGCCGCGCTGCC
TCGTCCTGCAGTTCATTCAGGGCACCGGACAGGTCGGTCTTGACAAAAAGAACCGGGCGCCCCTGCGCTG
ACAGCCGGAACACGGCGGCATCAGAGCAGCCGATTGTCTGTTGTGCCCAGTCATAGCCGAATAGCCTCTC
CACCCAAGCGGCCGGAGAACCTGCGTGCAATCCATCTTGTTCAATCATGCGAAACGATCCTCATCCTGTC
TCTTGATCAGATCTTGATCCCCTGCGCCATCAGATCCTTGGCGGCAAGAAAGCCATCCAGTTTACTTTGC
AGGGCTTCCCAACCTTACCAGAGGGCGCCCCAGCTGGCAATTCCGGTTCGCTTGCTGTCCATAAAACCGC
CCAGTCTAGCTATCGCCATGTAAGCCCACTGCAAGCTACCTGCTTTCTCTTTGCGCTTGCGTTTTCCCTT
GTCCAGATAGCCCAGTAGCTGACATTCATCCGGGGTCAGCACCGTTTCTGCGGACTGGCTTTCTACGTGT
TCCGCTTCCTTTAGCAGCCCTTGCGCCCTGAATTTTGTTAAAATTCGCGTTAAATTTTTGTTAAATCAGC
TCATTTTTTAACCAATAGGCCGAAATCGGCAAAATCCCTTATAAATCAAAAGAATAGACCGAGATAGGGT
[37 nt withheld, positions 4314-4350]
AAAGAACGTGGACTCCAACGTCAAAGG
[49 nt withheld, positions 4378-4426]
T
[91 nt withheld, positions 4428-4518]
GAACGTGGCGAG
Features (pLannotate 1.2.2; 14 found; start..end, strand, type, name):
    117..274     -  CDS            lacZα (fragment): LacZα fragment of β-galactosidase; lacZ fragment
    277..295     +  promoter       T7 promoter: promoter for bacteriophage T7 RNA polymerase
    366..917     +  CDS            MOGAT2 (fragment): MOGT2_HUMAN - Also known as DC5, DGAT2L5. Experimental evidence at protein level: Swiss-Prot protein existence level 1. Catalyzes the formation of diacylglycerol from 2- monoacylglycerol and fatty acyl-CoA. Has a preference toward monoacylglycerols containing unsaturated fatty acids in an order of C18:3 > C18:2 > C18:1 > C18:0. Plays a central role in absorption of dietary fat in the small intestine by catalyzing the resynthesis of triacylglycerol in enterocytes. May play a role in diet-induced obesity. Also able to use 1-monoalkylglycerol (1-MAkG) as an acyl acceptor for the synthesis of mono
   1002..1020    -  promoter       SP6 promoter: promoter for bacteriophage SP6 RNA polymerase
   1062..1078    -  protein_bind   lac operator: The lac repressor binds to the lac operator to inhibit transcription in E. coli. This inhibition can be relieved by adding lactose or isopropyl-β-D-thiogalactopyranoside (IPTG). lac repressor encoded by lacI
   1086..1116    -  promoter       lac promoter: promoter for the E. coli lac operon
   1131..1152    -  protein_bind   CAP binding site: CAP binding activates transcription in the presence of cAMP. E. coli catabolite activator protein
   1165..1257    -  CDS            lacI (fragment): lac repressor; lacI; The lac repressor binds to the lac operator to inhibit transcription in E. coli. This inhibition can be relieved by adding lactose or isopropyl-β-D-thiogalactopyranoside (IPTG).
   1440..2028    -  rep_origin     ori: high-copy-number ColE1/pMB1/pBR322/pUC origin of replication
   2199..3059    -  CDS            AmpR: β-lactamase; bla; confers resistance to ampicillin, carbenicillin, and related antibiotics
   3060..3076    -  promoter       AmpR promoter (fragment): bla
   3080..3871    -  CDS            neo: KKA2_KLEPN - Also known as kan, nptII. Experimental evidence at protein level: Swiss-Prot protein existence level 1. Resistance to kanamycin, neomycin, paromomycin, ribostamycin, butirosin and gentamicin B. From Klebsiella pneumoniae.
   3903..4202    -  CDS            tnpA (fragment): TN5P_ECOLX - Also known as tnp. Experimental evidence at protein level: Swiss-Prot protein existence level 1. Mediates transposition of transposon Tn5 by a 'cut and paste' mechanism. First, the monomeric transposase binds the 19 bp inverted DNA repeats flanking the transposon. Then, dimerization of the DNA- bound transposase creates a synaptic DNA complex. After nicking of the first DNA strand, excision of the transposon proceeds through a series of intermediates. The transposase then mediates the insertion of the transposon at a new site by strand transfer. The activity of the wild- type tran
   4215..113     -  rep_origin     f1 ori (across the origin) (sequence partly withheld): f1 bacteriophage origin of replication; arrow indicates direction of (+) strand synthesis
