[The description below was written by a language model from this plasmid's Addgene catalogue record and pLannotate feature annotations shown in this document.]
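Description:
pcRII-mogat3a in situ probe is an in vitro transcription template built on the Invitrogen pCRII-TOPO backbone, carrying a 552 bp fragment of the zebrafish (D. rerio) mogat3a gene introduced by TOPO cloning. The sequenced plasmid is about 4.5 kb. It is maintained in E. coli at high copy through a ColE1/pUC-type origin and carries two selectable markers, the β-lactamase gene (ampicillin resistance) and the Tn5-derived neo/nptII gene (kanamycin resistance). An f1 phage origin is also present. Remnants of the lac region (CAP site, lac promoter and operator, and a lacZα fragment) flank the cloning site, reflecting the backbone's blue/white screening design, in which the insert interrupts lacZα.

The insert lies between opposing bacteriophage promoters, with T7 upstream reading in the same direction as the annotated coding fragment and SP6 downstream reading back toward it. The automated annotation labels the insert as a fragment of human MOGAT2, which is a homology-based match to a related monoacylglycerol acyltransferase rather than the actual identity; the catalogue record identifies it as zebrafish mogat3a. Consistent with this orientation, the record specifies that the anti-sense riboprobe is produced by linearizing with NotI and transcribing with SP6 polymerase, giving a run-off transcript complementary to the mogat3a mRNA. The construct is intended for generating labelled RNA probes for in situ hybridization to visualize mogat3a expression in zebrafish tissues, and was deposited in connection with work on diacylglycerol acyltransferase enzymes in that species.
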