Addgene plasmid #232135: pcRII-mogat3a in situ probe
Purpose: zebrafish mogat3a anti-sense in situ probe, linearize with NotI, SP6 polymerase
Depositing lab: Steven Farber. Depositing organization: Carnegie Institution for Science. Publication: Zebrafish are resilient to the loss of major diacylglycerol acyltransferase enzymes. Wilson MH, Hensley MR, Shen MC, Lu HY, Quinlivan VH, Busch-Nentwich EM, Rawls JF, Farber SA. J Biol Chem. 2024 Nov 6;300(12):107973. doi: 10.1016/j.jbc.2024.107973. PubMed 39510175.
Backbone
  Vector backbone: pCRII-TOPO
  Backbone manufacturer: Invitrogen
  Backbone size w/o insert (bp): 3900
  Vector type: in vitro transcription
Growth in bacteria
  Bacterial resistance: Ampicillin and Kanamycin, 100 & 50 μg/mL
  Growth temperature: 37°C
  Growth strain: DH5alpha
  Copy number: High Copy
Gene/Insert
  Gene/Insert name: mogat3a
  Species: D. rerio (zebrafish)
  Insert size (bp): 552
  Promoter: SP6/T7
  Cloning method: TOPO Cloning
Terms and licenses: Academic/Nonprofit Terms; Industry Terms: Not Available to Industry
How to cite: pcRII-mogat3a in situ probe was a gift from Steven Farber (Addgene plasmid # 232135 ; http://n2t.net/addgene:232135 ; RRID:Addgene_232135)
